>Addgene plasmid #67628 | dmBACCS2NS-IRES-dOrai | depositor full sequence | sequence record 120689 | dmBACCS2NS-IRES-dOrai sequence 7807 bps
TAGTTATTAATAGTAATCAATTACGGGGTCATTAGTTCATAGCCCATATATGGAGTTCCGCGTTACATAA
CTTACGGTAAATGGCCCGCCTGGCTGACCGCCCAACGACCCCCGCCCATTGACGTCAATAATGACGTATG
TTCCCATAGTAACGCCAATAGGGACTTTCCATTGACGTCAATGGGTGGAGTATTTACGGTAAACTGCCCA
CTTGGCAGTACATCAAGTGTATCATATGCCAAGTACGCCCCCTATTGACGTCAATGACGGTAAATGGCCC
GCCTGGCATTATGCCCAGTACATGACCTTATGGGACTTTCCTACTTGGCAGTACATCTACGTATTAGTCA
TCGCTATTACCATGGTGATGCGGTTTTGGCAGTACATCAATGGGCGTGGATAGCGGTTTGACTCACGGGG
ATTTCCAAGTCTCCACCCCATTGACGTCAATGGGAGTTTGTTTTGGCACCAAAATCAACGGGACTTTCCA
AAATGTCGTAACAACTCCGCCCCATTGACGCAAATGGGCGGTAGGCGTGTACGGTGGGAGGTCTATATAA
GCAGAGCTGGTTTAGTGAACCGTCAGATCCGCTAGCCTCGAGGCCACCATGGGACCGGTCGGAGGAAGCG
GTGGATCTTTGGCTACTACACTTGAACGTATTGAGAAGAACTTTGTCATTACTGACCCAAGATTGCCAGA
TAGCCCCATTATATTCGCGTCCGATAGTTTCTTGCAGTTGACAGAATATAGCCGTGAAGAAATTTTGGGA
AGAAACTGCAGGTTTCTACAAGGTCCTGAAACTGATCGCGCGACAGTGAGAAAAATTAGAGATGCCATAG
ATAACCAAACAGAGGTCACTGTTCAGCTGATTAATTATACAAAGAGTGGTAAAAAGTTCTGGAACCTCTT
TCACTTGCAGCCTATGCGAGATCAGAAGGGAGATGTCCAGTACTTTATTGGGGTTCAGTTGGATGGAACT
GAGCATGTCCGAGATGCTGCCGAGAGAGAGGGAGTCATGCTGATTAAGAAAACTGCAGAAAATCTGCAAT
CATGGCTTCAATACACATATGAACTAGAAAGTAAGAATCATCAGAAGAAGCGCACGTCGGCTGAGAAGCA
GCTACAGTCGGCCAGAGAGGCTTGTGAGAAATTGCGTAAGAAACGGTCAAGTTTGGTGGGTGCGTTCGTT
TCCACGCACGGAAAGAGTATTGATGATGTGGATCGGTCGATTGTTGAGGCACGGAATGCCCTCGGAGATG
TAACAAACGAGCTGCAAGAACGACTGCATCGCTGGAAGCAAATCGAGACGTGCCTTGGCTTAAACATTGT
GAACAACAATGGTCTGCCCGGAGGATCCGGAGGAAGTGGAGGAGGTATCCTGCAGTCTCGGGGTGGCAGT
GGTGGTTCAGGCGGTTCTGGATCTTTGGCTACTACACTTGAACGTATTGAGAAGAACTTTGTCATTACTG
ACCCAAGATTGCCAGATAGCCCCATTATATTCGCGTCCGATAGTTTCTTGCAGTTGACAGAATATAGCCG
TGAAGAAATTTTGGGAAGAAACTGCAGGTTTCTACAAGGTCCTGAAACTGATCGCGCGACAGTGAGAAAA
ATTAGAGATGCCATAGATAACCAAACAGAGGTCACTGTTCAGCTGATTAATTATACAAAGAGTGGTAAAA
AGTTCTGGAACCTCTTTCACTTGCAGCCTATGCGAGATCAGAAGGGAGATGTCCAGTACTTTATTGGGGT
TCAGTTGGATGGAACTGAGCATGTCCGAGATGCTGCCGAGAGAGAGGGAGTCATGCTGATTAAGAAAACT
GCAGAAAATCTGCAATCATGGCTTCAATACACATATGAACTAGAAAGTAAGAATCATCAGAAGAAGCGCA
CGTCGGCTGAGAAGCAGCTACAGTCGGCCAGAGAGGCTTGTGAGAAATTGCGTAAGAAACGGTCAAGTTT
GGTGGGTGCGTTCGTTTCCACGCACGGAAAGAGTATTGATGATGTGGATCGGTCGATTGTTGAGGCACGG
AATGCCCTCGGAGATGTAACAAACGAGCTGCAAGAACGACTGCATCGCTGGAAGCAAATCGAGACGTGCC
TTGGCTTAAACATTGTGAACAACAATGGTCTGCCCGGCGGCTCTGGAGGTAGCGGACTAGTTTGAGTCGA
GCCGCGGCAATTCCGCCCCTCTCCCTCCCCCCCCCCTAACGTTACTGGCCGAAGCCGCTTGGAATAAGGC
CGGTGTGCGTTTGTCTATATGTTATTTTCCACCATATTGCCGTCTTTTGGCAATGTGAGGGCCCGGAAAC
CTGGCCCTGTCTTCTTGACGAGCATTCCTAGGGGTCTTTCCCCTCTCGCCAAAGGAATGCAAGGTCTGTT
GAATGTCGTGAAGGAAGCAGTTCCTCTGGAAGCTTCTTGAAGACAAACAACGTCTGTAGCGACCCTTTGC
AGGCAGCGGAACCCCCCACCTGGCAACAGGTGCCTCTGCGGCCAAAAGCCACGTGTATAAGATACACCTG
CAAAGGCGGCACAACCCCAGTGCCACGTTGTGAGTTGGATAGTTGTGGAAAGAGTCAAATGGCTCTCCTC
AAGCGTATTCAACAAGGGGCTGAAGGATGCCCAGAAGGTACCCCATTGTATGGGATCTGATCTGGGGCCT
CGGTGCACATGCTTTACATGTGTTTAGTCGAGGTTAAAAAAACGTCTAGGCCCCCCGAACCACGGGGACG
TGGTTTTCCTTTGAAAAACACGATGATAATATGTCTGTGTGGACCACGGCCAACAATTCGGGCCTAGAGA
CGCCAACAAAGTCGCCGATCACGTCGTCGGTTCCGCGGGCATCGAGAAGTTCTGCGGTGATCACCACTGG
AAATCACCAGCAGCACCACTTCCAGCACGTTGTGGCCGCCGCCGTTGCAGCCGCCACTTCAGTGGCCACC
GGTCATCAGTTCCAGCAGCAGTTCCCGCTGCACGCACATCCGCATCCGCATCCACAGCACCACAGCAACA
GTCCCACGGGTAGCGGCAGCAACAGCAACAACAGCGCAGGTTTCCAGCGCACCAGCATCAGCAACTCGCT
GCTGCAGTTCCCGCCGCCCCCGCCCCCTTCCTCACAGAACCAGGCGAAGCCGCGCGGACACCATCGCACC
GCCAGCAGCAGCATGTCGCAATCCGGCGAGGATCTCCACTCGCCCACCTACCTGTCCTGGCGGAAGCTCC
AGCTTAGTCGGGCCAAGCTAAAGGCATCCAGCAAGACGTCCGCCCTGCTCTCCGGATTCGCCATGGTGGC
GATGGTGGAGGTGCAACTGGATCACGATACGAATGTACCACCGGGCATGCTGATAGCCTTCGCCATCTGC
ACCACCCTCCTGGTGGCGGTGCACATGCTGGCCCTGATGATCAGCACCTGTATCCTGCCAAATATTGAGA
CGGTGTGTAATTTGCATAGTATTTCCCTGGTCCACGAATCGCCACACGAGCGTCTCCATTGGTACATTGA
AACGGCGTGGGCATTCTCCACGCTGCTGGGACTCATACTCTTTCTACTGGAGATAGCCATCCTGTGCTGG
GTGAAATTCTATGACCTAAGTCCGCCGGCGGCTTGGTCAGCGTGTGTGGTCCTCATACCGGTGATGATCA
TCTTTATGGCCTTCGCCATTCACTTCTATCGCTCCCTGGTGTCGCACAAATATGAGGTGACAGTCTCGGG
CATCCGTGAGCTGGAGATGCTCAAGGAGCAGATGGAGCAGGATCATTTGGAGCATCACAATAACATACGA
AATAATGGCATGAACTATGGCGCATCCGGGGACATTGTCTAGGTCGACGGTACCGCGGGCCCGGGATCTA
AGCTTATCGATAATCAACCTCTGGATTACAAAATTTGTGAAAGATTGACTGGTATTCTTAACTATGTTGC
TCCTTTTACGCTATGTGGATACGCTGCTTTAATGCCTTTGTATCATGCTATTGCTTCCCGTATGGCTTTC
ATTTTCTCCTCCTTGTATAAATCCTGGTTGCTGTCTCTTTATGAGGAGTTGTGGCCCGTTGTCAGGCAAC
GTGGCGTGGTGTGCACTGTGTTTGCTGACGCAACCCCCACTGGTTGGGGCATTGCCACCACCTGTCAGCT
CCTTTCCGGGACTTTCGCTTTCCCCCTCCCTATTGCCACGGCGGAACTCATCGCCGCCTGCCTTGCCCGC
TGCTGGACAGGGGCTCGGCTGTTGGGCACTGACAATTCCGTGGTGTTGTCGGGGAAATCATCGTCCTTTC
CTTGGCTGCTCGCCTGTGTTGCCACCTGGATTCTGCGCGGGACGTCCTTCTGCTACGTCCCTTCGGCCCT
CAATCCAGCGGACCTTCCTTCCCGCGGCCTGCTGCCGGCTCTGCGGCCTCTTCCGCGTCTTCGCCTTCGC
CCTCAGACGAGTCGGATCTCCCTTTGGGCCGCCTCCCCGCATCGATACCGTGGATCGATCCACCGGATCT
AGATAACTGATCATAATCAGCCATACCACATTTGTAGAGGTTTTACTTGCTTTAAAAAACCTCCCACACC
TCCCCCTGAACCTGAAACATAAAATGAATGCAATTGTTGTTGTTAACTTGTTTATTGCAGCTTATAATGG
TTACAAATAAAGCAATAGCATCACAAATTTCACAAATAAAGCATTTTTTTCACTGCATTCTAGTTGTGGT
TTGTCCAAACTCATCAATGTATCTTAACGCGTAAATTGTAAGCGTTAATATTTTGTTAAAATTCGCGTTA
AATTTTTGTTAAATCAGCTCATTTTTTAACCAATAGGCCGAAATCGGCAAAATCCCTTATAAATCAAAAG
AATAGACCGAGATAGGGT
[37 nt withheld, positions 4849-4885]
AAAGAACGTGGACTCCAACGTCAAAGG
[49 nt withheld, positions 4913-4961]
T
[91 nt withheld, positions 4963-5053]
G
[124 nt withheld, positions 5055-5178]
CAGGTGGCACTTTTCGGGGAAATGTGCGCGGAACCCCTATTTGTTTATTTTTCTAAATACATTCAAATAT
GTATCCGCTCATGAGACAATAACCCTGATAAATGCTTCAATAATATTGAAAAAGGAAGAGTCCTGAGGCG
GAAAGAACCAGCTGTGGAATGTGTGTCAGTTAGGGTGTGGAAAGTCCCCAGGCTCCCCAGCAGGCAGAAG
TATGCAAAGCATGCATCTCAATTAGTCAGCAACCAGGTGTGGAAAGTCCCCAGGCTCCCCAGCAGGCAGA
AGTATGCAAAGCATGCATCTCAATTAGTCAGCAACCATAGTCCCGCCCCTAACTCCGCCCATCCCGCCCC
TAACTCCGCCCAGTTCCGCCCATTCTCCGCCCCATGGCTGACTAATTTTTTTTATTTATGCAGAGGCCGA
GGCCGCCTCGGCCTCTGAGCTATTCCAGAAGTAGTGAGGAGGCTTTTTTGGAGGCCTAGGCTTTTGCAAA
GATCGATCAAGAGACAGGATGAGGATCGTTTCGCATGATTGAACAAGATGGATTGCACGCAGGTTCTCCG
GCCGCTTGGGTGGAGAGGCTATTCGGCTATGACTGGGCACAACAGACAATCGGCTGCTCTGATGCCGCCG
TGTTCCGGCTGTCAGCGCAGGGGCGCCCGGTTCTTTTTGTCAAGACCGACCTGTCCGGTGCCCTGAATGA
ACTGCAAGACGAGGCAGCGCGGCTATCGTGGCTGGCCACGACGGGCGTTCCTTGCGCAGCTGTGCTCGAC
GTTGTCACTGAAGCGGGAAGGGACTGGCTGCTATTGGGCGAAGTGCCGGGGCAGGATCTCCTGTCATCTC
ACCTTGCTCCTGCCGAGAAAGTATCCATCATGGCTGATGCAATGCGGCGGCTGCATACGCTTGATCCGGC
TACCTGCCCATTCGACCACCAAGCGAAACATCGCATCGAGCGAGCACGTACTCGGATGGAAGCCGGTCTT
GTCGATCAGGATGATCTGGACGAAGAGCATCAGGGGCTCGCGCCAGCCGAACTGTTCGCCAGGCTCAAGG
CGAGCATGCCCGACGGCGAGGATCTCGTCGTGACCCATGGCGATGCCTGCTTGCCGAATATCATGGTGGA
AAATGGCCGCTTTTCTGGATTCATCGACTGTGGCCGGCTGGGTGTGGCGGACCGCTATCAGGACATAGCG
TTGGCTACCCGTGATATTGCTGAAGAGCTTGGCGGCGAATGGGCTGACCGCTTCCTCGTGCTTTACGGTA
TCGCCGCTCCCGATTCGCAGCGCATCGCCTTCTATCGCCTTCTTGACGAGTTCTTCTGAGCGGGACTCTG
GGGTTCGAAATGACCGACCAAGCGACGCCCAACCTGCCATCACGAGATTTCGATTCCACCGCCGCCTTCT
ATGAAAGGTTGGGCTTCGGAATCGTTTTCCGGGACGCCGGCTGGATGATCCTCCAGCGCGGGGATCTCAT
GCTGGAGTTCTTCGCCCACCCTAGGGGGAGGCTAACTGAAACACGGAAGGAGACAATACCGGAAGGAACC
CGCGCTATGACGGCAATAAAAAGACAGAATAAAACGCACGGTGTTGGGTCGTTTGTTCATAAACGCGGGG
TTCGGTCCCAGGGCTGGCACTCTGTCGATACCCCACCGAGACCCCATTGGGGCCAATACGCCCGCGTTTC
TTCCTTTTCCCCACCCCACCCCCCAAGTTCGGGTGAAGGCCCAGGGCTCGCAGCCAACGTCGGGGCGGCA
GGCCCTGCCATAGCCTCAGGTTACTCATATATACTTTAGATTGATTTAAAACTTCATTTTTAATTTAAAA
GGATCTAGGTGAAGATCCTTTTTGATAATCTCATGACCAAAATCCCTTAACGTGAGTTTTCGTTCCACTG
AGCGTCAGACCCCGTAGAAAAGATCAAAGGATCTTCTTGAGATCCTTTTTTTCTGCGCGTAATCTGCTGC
TTGCAAACAAAAAAACCACCGCTACCAGCGGTGGTTTGTTTGCCGGATCAAGAGCTACCAACTCTTTTTC
CGAAGGTAACTGGCTTCAGCAGAGCGCAGATACCAAATACTGTCCTTCTAGTGTAGCCGTAGTTAGGCCA
CCACTTCAAGAACTCTGTAGCACCGCCTACATACCTCGCTCTGCTAATCCTGTTACCAGTGGCTGCTGCC
AGTGGCGATAAGTCGTGTCTTACCGGGTTGGACTCAAGACGATAGTTACCGGATAAGGCGCAGCGGTCGG
GCTGAACGGGGGGTTCGTGCACACAGCCCAGCTTGGAGCGAACGACCTACACCGAACTGAGATACCTACA
GCGTGAGCTATGAGAAAGCGCCACGCTTCCCGAAGGGAGAAAGGCGGACAGGTATCCGGTAAGCGGCAGG
GTCGGAACAGGAGAGCGCACGAGGGAGCTTCCAGGGGGAAACGCCTGGTATCTTTATAGTCCTGTCGGGT
TTCGCCACCTCTGACTTGAGCGTCGATTTTTGTGATGCTCGTCAGGGGGGCGGAGCCTATGGAAAAACGC
CAGCAACGCGGCCTTTTTACGGTTCCTGGCCTTTTGCTGGCCTTTTGCTCACATGTTCTTTCCTGCGTTA
TCCCCTGATTCTGTGGATAACCGTATTACCGCCATGCAT
Features (pLannotate 1.2.2; 20 found; start..end, strand, type, name):
     61..364     +  enhancer       CMV enhancer: human cytomegalovirus immediate early enhancer
    365..568     +  promoter       CMV promoter: human cytomegalovirus (CMV) immediate early promoter
    660..977     +  CDS            miniSOG: miniSOG is a basic (constitutively fluorescent) cyan fluorescent protein published in 2011, derived from Arabidopsis thaliana. It requires the cofactor flavin for fluorescence.
   1044..1397    +  CDS            Stim (fragment): STIM_DROME - Experimental evidence at protein level: Swiss-Prot protein existence level 1. Plays a role in mediating Ca(2+) influx following depletion of intracellular Ca(2+) stores. From Drosophila melanogaster (Fruit fly).
   1446..1763    +  CDS            miniSOG: miniSOG is a basic (constitutively fluorescent) cyan fluorescent protein published in 2011, derived from Arabidopsis thaliana. It requires the cofactor flavin for fluorescence.
   1830..2135    +  CDS            Stim (fragment): STIM_DROME - Experimental evidence at protein level: Swiss-Prot protein existence level 1. Plays a role in mediating Ca(2+) influx following depletion of intracellular Ca(2+) stores. From Drosophila melanogaster (Fruit fly).
   2186..2759    +  misc_feature   IRES: internal ribosome entry site (IRES) of the encephalomyocarditis virus (EMCV)
   2761..3819    +  CDS            Orai: CRCM1_DROME - Also known as CRACM1 From Drosophila melanogaster (Fruit fly).
   3823..3848    +  misc_feature   MCS (fragment): multiple cloning site
   3862..4450    +  misc_feature   WPRE: woodchuck hepatitis virus posttranscriptional regulatory element
   4488..4572    +  CDS            large T antigen (fragment): large T antigen from SV40 (simian virus 40)
   4595..4716    +  polyA_signal   SV40 poly(A) signal: SV40 polyadenylation signal
   4750..5178    -  rep_origin     f1 ori (sequence partly withheld): f1 bacteriophage origin of replication; arrow indicates direction of (+) strand synthesis
   5205..5309    +  promoter       AmpR promoter: bla
   5311..5668    +  promoter       SV40 promoter: SV40 enhancer and early promoter
   5703..6497    +  CDS            NeoR/KanR: aminoglycoside phosphotransferase from Tn5; aph(3')-II (or nptII); confers resistance to neomycin, kanamycin, and G418 (Geneticin®)
   6518..6670    +  CDS            ble (fragment): BLE_KLEPN - Experimental evidence at protein level: Swiss-Prot protein existence level 1. Binding protein with a strong affinity to the bleomycin family of antibiotics. Binds to CL990; an antimitotic-antibiotic compound. From Klebsiella pneumoniae.
   6729..6776    +  polyA_signal   HSV TK poly(A) signal: herpes simplex virus thymidine kinase polyadenylation signal (Cole and Stacy, 1985)
   6867..6883    -  polyA_signal   bGH poly(A) signal (fragment): bovine growth hormone polyadenylation signal
   7105..7693    +  rep_origin     ori: high-copy-number ColE1/pMB1/pBR322/pUC origin of replication
