[The description below was written by a language model from this plasmid's Addgene catalogue record and pLannotate feature annotations shown in this document.]
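Description:
dmBACCS2NS-IRES-dOrai is a mammalian expression plasmid of about 7.8 kb built on pWPRE/C1, a derivative of pEGFP-C1 from which EGFP was removed and into which a woodchuck hepatitis virus posttranscriptional regulatory element (WPRE) was inserted. It replicates at high copy in E. coli from a ColE1/pUC-type origin and also carries an f1 origin. A single Tn5 aminoglycoside phosphotransferase gene is driven by tandem bacterial (bla) and SV40 early promoters and terminated by an HSV TK poly(A) signal. It provides kanamycin selection in bacteria and G418 selection in mammalian cells.

The roughly 3.2 kb insert, cloned between XhoI and SalI, is a bicistronic cassette under the CMV immediate early enhancer and promoter. The first cistron encodes dmBACCS2NS, a blue light-activated Ca2+ channel switch. In the feature table it appears as two tandem repeats, each made of a flavin-binding LOV-type domain followed by a fragment of Drosophila Stim. The automated annotation labels the LOV-type segments as miniSOG, but the catalogue lists oat (Avena sativa) as the second source species, so these are most likely homology matches to an oat photosensory domain rather than miniSOG itself. An EMCV IRES then allows cap-independent translation of the second cistron, Drosophila Orai, the Ca2+ channel subunit that Stim acts on. The WPRE and SV40 poly(A) signal downstream enhance transcript processing and expression.

Co-expressing the switch and its cognate fly channel from one transcript lets users trigger intracellular Ca2+ signals with blue light in mammalian cells. The depositor notes that the NS variant is a fast-recovery kinetic mutant of dmBACCS2.
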