Addgene plasmid #67628: dmBACCS2NS-IRES-dOrai
Purpose: Mammalian expression of dmBACCS2NS, a modified Drosophila melanogaster blue light-activated Ca2+ channel switch, and dOrai
Depositing lab: Takao Nakata. Depositing organization: Institute of Science Tokyo. Publication: Light generation of intracellular Ca(2+) signals by a genetically encoded protein BACCS. Ishii T, Sato K, Kakumoto T, Miura S, Touhara K, Takeuchi S, Nakata T. Nat Commun. 2015 Aug 18;6:8021. doi: 10.1038/ncomms9021. PubMed 26282514.
Backbone
  Vector backbone: pWPRE/C1 (modified pEGFP-C1)
  Backbone manufacturer: Modified from Clontech
  Backbone size w/o insert (bp): 4581
  Total vector size (bp): 7812
  Modifications to backbone: The woodchuck hepatitis virus posttranscriptional regulatory element (WPRE) was inserted into the BamHI site of pEGFP-C1, and EGFP was removed.
  Vector type: Mammalian Expression
  Selectable markers: Neomycin (select with G418)
Growth in bacteria
  Bacterial resistance: Kanamycin, 50 μg/mL
  Growth temperature: 37°C
  Growth strain: DH5alpha
  Copy number: High Copy
Gene/Insert
  Gene/Insert name: dmBACCS2NS-IRES-dOrai
  Species: D. melanogaster (fly); Avena sativa (oat)
  Insert size (bp): 3231
  Promoter: CMV
  Cloning method: Restriction Enzyme; 5′ cloning site XhoI (not destroyed); 3′ cloning site SalI (not destroyed)
  Sequencing primers: 5′ CMV Forward; 3′ WPRE-R
Terms and licenses: Academic/Nonprofit Terms; Industry Terms: Not Available to Industry
Depositor comments: dmBACCS2NS is a fast-recovery kinetic mutant of dmBACCS2.
How to cite: dmBACCS2NS-IRES-dOrai was a gift from Takao Nakata (Addgene plasmid # 67628 ; http://n2t.net/addgene:67628 ; RRID:Addgene_67628)
