>Addgene plasmid #67628 | dmBACCS2NS-IRES-dOrai | addgene partial sequence | sequence record 119391 | CMV-F 5'-CGCAAATGGGCGGTAGGCGTG-3'
GAGCTGGTTTAGTGAACCGTCAGATCCGCTAGCCTCGAGGCCACCATGGGACCGGTCGGAGGAAGCGGTG
GATCTTTGGCTACTACACTTGAACGTATTGAGAAGAACTTTGTCATTACTGACCCAAGATTGCCAGATAG
CCCCATTATATTCGCGTCCGATAGTTTCTTGCAGTTGACAGAATATAGCCGTGAAGAAATTTTGGGAAGA
AACTGCAGGTTTCTACAAGGTCCTGAAACTGATCGCGCGACAGTGAGAAAAATTAGAGATGCCATAGATA
ACCAAACAGAGGTCACTGTTCAGCTGATTAATTATACAAAGAGTGGTAAAAAGTTCTGGAACCTCTTTCA
CTTGCAGCCTATGCGAGATCAGAAGGGAGATGTCCAGTACTTTATTGGGGTTCAGTTGGATGGAACTGAG
CATGTCCGAGATGCTGCCGAGAGAGAGGGAGTCATGCTGATTAAGAAAACTGCAGAAAATCTGCAATCAT
GGCTTCAATACACATATGAACTAGAAAGTAAGAATCATCAGAAGAAGCGCACGTCGGCTGAGAAGCAGCT
ACAGTCGGCCAGAGAGGCTTGTGAGAAATTGCGTAAGAAACGGTCAAGTTTGGTGGGTGCGTTCGTTTCC
ACGCACGGAAAGAGTATTGATGATGTGGATCGGTCGATTGTTGAGGCACGGAATGCCCTCGGAGATGTAA
CAAACGAGCTGCAAGAACGACTGCATCGCTGGAAGCAAATCGAGACGTGCCTTGGCTTAAACATTGTGAA
CAACAATGGTCTGCCCGGAGGATCCGGAGGAAGTGGAGGAGGTATCCTGCAGTCTCGGGGTGGCAGTGGT
GGTTCAGGCGGTTCTGGATCTTTGGCTACTACACTTGAACGTATTGAGAAGAACTTTGTCATTACTGACC
CAAGATTGCCAGATAGCCCCATTATATTCGCGTCCGATAGTTTCTTGCAGTTGACAGAATATAGCCGTGA
AGAAATTTTGGGAAGAAACTGCAGGTTTCTACAAGGTCCTGAAACTGATCGCGCGACAGTGAGAAAAATT
AGAGATGCCATAGATAACCAAACAGAGGTCACTGTTCAGCTGATTAATTATACAAAGAGTGGTAAAAAGT
TCTGGA
