>Addgene plasmid #67628 | dmBACCS2NS-IRES-dOrai | addgene partial sequence | sequence record 119396 | WPRE-R 5'-CATAGCGTAAAAGGAGCAACA-3'
ATCTTTCACAAATTTTGTAATCCAGAGGTTGATTATCGATAAGCTTAGATCCCGGGCCCGCGGTACCGTC
GACCTAGACAATGTCCCCGGATGCGCCATAGTTCATGCCATTATTTCGTATGTTATTGTGATGCTCCAAA
TGATCCTGCTCCATCTGCTCCTTGAGCATCTCCAGCTCACGGATGCCCGAGACTGTCACCTCATATTTGT
GCGACACCAGGGAGCGATAGAAGTGAATGGCGAAGGCCATAAAGATGATCATCACCGGTATGAGGACCAC
ACACGCTGACCAAGCCGCCGGCGGACTTAGGTCATAGAATTTCACCCAGCACAGGATGGCTATCTCCAGT
AGAAAGAGTATGAGTCCCAGCAGCGTGGAGAATGCCCACGCCGTTTCAATGTACCAATGGAGACGCTCGT
GTGGCGATTCGTGGACCAGGGAAATACTATGCAAATTACACACCGTCTCAATATTTGGCAGGATACAGGT
GCTGATCATCAGGGCCAGCATGTGCACCGCCACCAGGAGGGTGGTGCAGATGGCGAAGGCTATCAGCATG
CCCGGTGGTACATTCGTATCGTGATCCAGTTGCACCTCCACCATCGCCACCATGGCGAATCCGGAGAGCA
GGGCGGACGTCTTGCTGGATGCCTTTAGCTTGGCCCGACTAAGCTGGAGCTTCCGCCAGGACAGGTAGGT
GGGCGAGTGGAGATCCTCGCCGGATTGCGACATGCTGCTGCTGGCGGTGCGATGGTGTCCGCGCGGCTTC
GCCTGGTTCTGTGAGGAAGGGGGCGGGGGCGGCGGGAACTGCAGCAGCGAGTTGCTGATGCTGGTGCGCT
GGAAACCTGCGCTGTTGTTGCTGTTGCTGCCGCTACCCGTGGGACTGTTGCTGTGGTGCTGTGGATGCGG
ATGCGGATGTGCGTGCAGCGGGAACTGCTGCTGGAACTGATGACCGGTGGCCACTGAAGTGGCGGCTGCA
ACGGCGGCGGCCACAA
