>Addgene plasmid #67628 | dmBACCS2NS-IRES-dOrai | addgene partial sequence | sequence record 120688 | IRES-F 5'-TGGCTCTCCTCAAGCGTATT-3'
CCAGAAGGTACCCCATTGTATGGGATCTGATCTGGGGCCTCGGTGCACATGCTTTACATGTGTTTAGTCG
AGGTTAAAAAAACGTCTAGGCCCCCCGAACCACGGGGACGTGGTTTTCCTTTGAAAAACACGATGATAAT
ATGTCTGTGTGGACCACGGCCAACAATTCGGGCCTAGAGACGCCAACAAAGTCGCCGATCACGTCGTCGG
TTCCGCGGGCATCGAGAAGTTCTGCGGTGATCACCACTGGAAATCACCAGCAGCACCACTTCCAGCACGT
TGTGGCCGCCGCCGTTGCAGCCGCCACTTCAGTGGCCACCGGTCATCAGTTCCAGCAGCAGTTCCCGCTG
CACGCACATCCGCATCCGCATCCACAGCACCACAGCAACAGTCCCACGGGTAGCGGCAGCAACAGCAACA
ACAGCGCAGGTTTCCAGCGCACCAGCATCAGCAACTCGCTGCTGCAGTTCCCGCCGCCCCCGCCCCCTTC
CTCACAGAACCAGGCGAAGCCGCGCGGACACCATCGCACCGCCAGCAGCAGCATGTCGCAATCCGGCGAG
GATCTCCACTCGCCCACCTACCTGTCCTGGCGGAAGCTCCAGCTTAGTCGGGCCAAGCTAAAGGCATCCA
GCAAGACGTCCGCCCTGCTCTCCGGATTCGCCATGGTGGCGATGGTGGAGGTGCAACTGGATCACGATAC
GAATGTACCACCGGGCATGCTGATAGCCTTCGCCATCTGCACCACCCTCCTGGTGGCGGTGCACATGCTG
GCCCTGATGATCAGCACCTGTATCCTGCCAAATATTGAGACGGTGTGTAATTTGCATAGTATTTCCCTGG
TCCACGAATCGCCACACGAGCGTCTCCATTGGTACATTGAAACGGCGTGGGCATTCTCCACGCTGCTGGG
ACTCATACTCTTTCTACTGGAGATAGCCATCCTGTGCTGGGTGAAATTCTATGACCTAAGTCCGCCGGCG
GCTTGGTCAGCGTGTGTGGTCCTCATACCGGTGATGATCATCTTTATGGCCTTCGCCATTCACTTCTATC
GCTCCCTGGTGTCGCACAAATATGAGGTGACA
